>Addgene plasmid #92194 | pLenti-DsRed_IRES_EGFP | addgene full sequence | sequence record 454378 | Addgene NGS Result
ATCCCCCCTTTTCTTTTAAAATTGTGGATGAATACTGCCATTTGTGAATTCGGCGATACCGTCGAGATCC
GTTCACTAATCGAATGGATCTGTCTCTGTCTCTCTCTCCACCTTCTTCTTCTATTCCTTCGGGCCTGTCG
GGTCCCCTCGGGGTTGGGAGGTGGGTCTGAAACGATAATGGTGAATATCCCTGCCTAACTCTATTCACTA
TAGAAAGTACAGCAAAAACTATTCTTAAACCTACCAAGCCTCCTACTATCATTATGAATAATTTTATATA
CCACAGCCAATTTGTTATGTTAAACCAATTCCACAAACTTGCCCATTTATCTAATTCCAATAATTCTTGT
TCATTCTTTTCTTGCTGGTTTTGCGATTCTTCAATTAAGGAGTGTATTAAGCTTGTGTAATTGTTAATTT
CTCTGTCCCACTCCATCCAGGTCGTGTGATTCCAAATCTGTTCCAGAGATTTATTACTCCAACTAGCATT
CCAAGGCACAGCAGTGGTGCAAATGAGTTTTCCAGAGCAACCCCAAATCCCCAGGAGCTGTTGATCCTTT
AGGTATCTTTCCACAGCCAGGATTCTTGCCTGGAGCTGCTTGATGCCCCAGACTGTGAGTTGCAACAGAT
GCTGTTGCGCCTCAATAGCCCTCAGCAAATTGTTCTGCTGCTGCACTATACCAGACAATAATTGTCTGGC
CTGTACCGTCAGCGTCATTGACGCTGCGCCCATAGTGCTTCCTGCTGCTCCCAAGAACCCAAGGAACAAA
GCTCCTATTCCCACTGCTCTTTTTTCTCTCTGCACCACTCTTCTCTTTGCCTTGGTGGGTGCTACTCCTA
ATGGTTCAATTTTTACTACTTTATATTTATATAATTCACTTCTCCAATTGTCCCTCATATCTCCTCCTCC
AGGTCTGAAGATCAGCGGCCGGCCGCTTGCTGTGCGGTGGTCTTACTTTTGTTTTGCTCTTCCTCTATCT
TGTCTAAAGCTTCCTTGGTGTCTTTTATCTCTATCCTTTGATGCACACAATAGAGGGTTGCTACTGTATT
ATATAATGATCTAAGTTCTTCTGATCCTGTCTGAAGGGATGGTTGTAGCTGTCCCAGTATTTGTCTACAG
CCTTCTGATGTTTCTAACAGGCCAGGATTAACTGCGAATCGTTCTAGCTCCCTGCTTGCCCATACTATAT
GTTTTAATTTATATTTTTTCTTTCCCCCTGGCCTTAACCGAATTTTTTCCCATCGCGATCTAATTCTCCC
CCGCTTAATACTGACGCTCTCGCACCCATCTCTCTCCTTCTAGCCTCCGCTAGTCAAAATTTTTGGCGTA
CTCACCAGTCGCCGCCCCTCGCCTCTTGCCGTGCGCGCTTCAGCAAGCCGAGTCCTGCGTCGAGAGAGCT
CCTCTGGTTTCCCTTTCGCTTTCAAGTCCCTGTTCGGGCGCCACTGCTAGAGATTTTCCACACTGACTAA
AAGGGTCTGAGGGATCTCTAGTTACCAGAGTCACACAACAGACGGGCACACACTACTTGAAGCACTCAAG
GCAAGCTTTATTGAGGCTTAAGCAGTGGGTTCCCTAGTTAGCCAGAGAGCTCCCAGGCTCAGATCTGGTC
TAACCAGAGAGACCCAGTACAGGCAAAAAGCAGCTGCTTATATGCAGGATCTGAGGGCTCGCCACTCCCC
AGTCCCGCCCAGGCCACGCCTCCCTGGAAAGTCCCCAGCGGAAAGTCCCTTGTAGCAAGCTCGATATCAG
CAGTTCTTGAAGTACTCCGGATGCAGCTCTCGGGCCACGTGATGAAATGCTAGGCGGCTGTCAAACCTCC
ACTCTAACACTTCTCTCTCCGGGTCATCCATCCCATGCAGGCTCACAGGGTGTAACAAGCTGGTGTTCTC
TCCTTTATTGGCCTCTTCTACCTTATCTGGCTCAACTGGTACTAGCTTGTAGCACCATCCAAAGGTCAGT
GGATATCTGACCCCTGGCCCTGGTGTGTAGTTCTGCTAATCAGGGAAGTAGCCTTGTGTGTGGTAGATCC
ACAGATCAAGGATATCTTGTCTTCTTTGGGAGTGAATTAGCCCTTCCAACTACTAAGTTTGTAGTACATA
TTTAACAAATACAATTTCTTTAAAATGAAAATAATTCAGAGGAATCACAGGTTTAGAGTAAATGAAACCA
CAGGTAATTGGCAGTGGTAATAGGGTATGGGGTGGGAAGTTTGGGATGATTTTGGTTAGCTTGAGTTATC
CAGTTGATCCAGACATGATAAGATACATTGATGAGTTTGGACAAACCACAACTAGAATGCAGTGAAAAAA
ATGCTTTATTTGTGAAATTCGTAATCATGTCATAGCTGTTTCCTGTGTGAAATTGTTATCCGCTCACAAT
TCCACACAACATACGAGCCGGAAGCATAAAGTGTAAAGCCTGGGGTGCCTAATGAGTGAGCTAACTCACA
TTAATTGCGTTGCGCTCACTGCCCGCTTTCCAGTCGGGAAACCTGTCGTGCCACGGGGAGCTTTTTGCAA
AAGCCTAGGCCTCCAAAAAAGCCTCCTCACTACTTCTGGAATAGCTCAGAGGCCGAGGCGGCCTCGGCCT
CTGCATAAATAAAAAAAATTAGTCAGCCATGAGCTTGCTGCATTAATGAATCGGCCAACGCGCGGGGAGA
GGCGGTTTGCGTATTGGGCGCTCTTCCGCTTCCTCGCTCACTGACTCGCTGCGCTCGGTCGTTCGGCTGC
GGCGAGCGGTATCAGCTCACTCAAAGGCGGTAATACGGTTATCCACAGAATCAGGGGATAACGCAGGAAA
GAACATGTGAGCAAAAGGCCAGCAAAAGGCCAGGAACCGTAAAAAGGCCGCGTTGCTGGCGTTTTTCCAT
AGGCTCCGCCCCCCTGACGAGCATCACAAAAATCGACGCTCAAGTCAGAGGTGGCGAAACCCGACAGGAC
TATAAAGATACCAGGCGTTTCCCCCTGGAAGCTCCCTCGTGCGCTCTCCTGTTCCGACCCTGCCGCTTAC
CGGATACCTGTCCGCCTTTCTCCCTTCGGGAAGCGTGGCGCTTTCTCATAGCTCACGCTGTAGGTATCTC
AGTTCGGTGTAGGTCGTTCGCTCCAAGCTGGGCTGTGTGCACGAACCCCCCGTTCAGCCCGACCGCTGCG
CCTTATCCGGTAACTATCGTCTTGAGTCCAACCCGGTAAGACACGACTTATCGCCACTGGCAGCAGCCAC
TGGTAACAGGATTAGCAGAGCGAGGTATGTAGGCGGTGCTACAGAGTTCTTGAAGTGGTGGCCTAACTAC
GGCTACACTAGAAGAACAGTATTTGGTATCTGCGCTCTGCTGAAGCCAGTTACCTTCGGAAAAAGAGTTG
GTAGCTCTTGATCCGGCAAACAAACCACCGCTGGTAGCGGTGGTTTTTTTGTTTGCAAGCAGCAGATTAC
GCGCAGAAAAAAAGGATCTCAAGAAGATCCTTTGATCTTTTCTACGGGGTCTGACGCTCAGTGGAACGAA
AACTCACGTTAAGGGATTTTGGTCATGAGATTATCAAAAAGGATCTTCACCTAGATCCTTTTAAATTAAA
AATGAAGTTTTAAATCAATCTAAAGTATATATGAGTAAACTTGGTCTGACAGTTACCAATGCTTAATCAG
TGAGGCACCTATCTCAGCGATCTGTCTATTTCGTTCATCCATAGTTGCCTGACTCCCCGTCGTGTAGATA
ACTACGATACGGGAGGGCTTACCATCTGGCCCCAGTGCTGCAATGATACCGCGAGACCCACGCTCACCGG
CTCCAGATTTATCAGCAATAAACCAGCCAGCCGGAAGGGCCGAGCGCAGAAGTGGTCCTGCAACTTTATC
CGCCTCCATCCAGTCTATTAATTGTTGCCGGGAAGCTAGAGTAAGTAGTTCGCCAGTTAATAGTTTGCGC
AACGTTGTTGCCATTGCTACAGGCATCGTGGTGTCACGCTCGTCGTTTGGTATGGCTTCATTCAGCTCCG
GTTCCCAACGATCAAGGCGAGTTACATGATCCCCCATGTTGTGCAAAAAAGCGGTTAGCTCCTTCGGTCC
TCCGATCGTTGTCAGAAGTAAGTTGGCCGCAGTGTTATCACTCATGGTTATGGCAGCACTGCATAATTCT
CTTACTGTCATGCCATCCGTAAGATGCTTTTCTGTGACTGGTGAGTACTCAACCAAGTCATTCTGAGAAT
AGTGTATGCGGCGACCGAGTTGCTCTTGCCCGGCGTCAACACGGGATAATACCGCGCCACATAGCAGAAC
TTTAAAAGTGCTCATCATTGGAAAACGTTCTTCGGGGCGAAAACTCTCAAGGATCTTACCGCTGTTGAGA
TCCAGTTCGATGTAACCCACTCGTGCACCCAACTGATCTTCAGCATCTTTTACTTTCACCAGCGTTTCTG
GGTGAGCAAAAACAGGAAGGCAAAATGCCGCAAAAAAGGGAATAAGGGCGACACGGAAATGTTGAATACT
CATACTCTTCCTTTTTCAATATTATTGAAGCATTTATCAGGGTTATTGTCTCATGAGCGGATACATATTT
GAATGTATTTAGAAAAATAAACAAATAGGGGTTCCGCGCACATTTCCCCGAAAAGTGCCACCTGACGTCT
AAGAAACCATTATTATCATGACATTAACCTATAAAAATAGGCGTATCACGAGGCCCTTTCGTCTTCAAGA
ATGATCTAGCCCTTTCCTTAATTAACCCGGGCCTCTCACTCTCTGATATTCATTTCTTTGCAAGTTATAA
ATACTGAATAATAAGATGACATGAACTACTACTGCTAGAGATTTTCCACACTGACTAAAAGGGTCTGAGG
GATCTCTAGTTACCAGAGTCACACAACAGACGGGCACACACTACTTGAAGCACTCAAGGCAAGCTTTATT
GAGGCTTAAGCAGTGGGTTCCCTAGTTAGCCAGAGAGCTCCCAGGCTCAGATCTGGTCTAACCAGAGAGA
CCCAGTACAAGCAAAAAGCAGATCTTGTCTTCGTTGGGAGTGAATTAGCCCTTCCAGTCCCCCCTTTTCT
TTTAAAAAGTGGCTAAGATCTACAGCTGCCTTGTAAGTCATTGGTCTTAAAGGATCTCAGGCGGGGAGGC
GGCCCAAAGGGAGATCCGACTCGTCTGAGGGCGAAGGCGAAGACGCGGAAGAGGCCGCAGAGCCGGCAGC
AGGCCGCGGGAAGGAAGGTCCGCTGGATTGAGGGCCGAAGGGACGTAGCAGAAGGACGTCCCGCGCAGAA
TCCAGGTGGCAACACAGGCGAGCAGCCAAGGAAAGGACGATGATTTCCCCGACAACACCACGGAATTGTC
AGTGCCCAACAGCCGAGCCCCTGTCCAGCAGCGGGCAAGGCAGGCGGCGATGAGTTCCGCCGTGGCAATA
GGGAGGGGGAAAGCGAAAGTCCCGGAAAGGAGCTGACAGGTGGTGGCAATGCCCCAACCAGTGGGGGTTG
CGTCAGCAAACACAGTGCACACCACGCCACGTTGCCTGACAACGGGCCACAACTCCTCATAAAGAGACAG
CAACCAGGATTTATACAAGGAGGAGAAAATGAAAGCCATACGGGAAGCAATAGCATGATACAAAGGCATT
AAAGCAGCGTATCCACATAGCGTAAAAGGAGCAACATAGTTAAGAATACCAGTCAATCTTTCACAAATTT
TGTAATCCAGAGGTTGATTAGGATCTATCAATTGCATTCATTTTATGTTTCAGGTTCAGGGGGAGGTGTG
GGAGGTTTTTTAAAGCAAGTAAAACCTCTACAAATGTGGTATGGCTGATTATGATCCTCAGGTCAGAAGA
ACTCGTCAAGAAGGCGATAGAAGGCGATGCGCTGCGAATCGGGAGCGGCGATACCGTAAAGCACGAGGAA
GCGGTCAGCCCATTCGCCGCCAAGCTCTTCAGCAATATCACGGGTAGCCAACGCTATGTCCTGATAGCGG
TCCGCCACACCCAGCCGGCCACAGTCGATGAATCCAGAAAAGCGGCCATTTTCCACCATGATATTCGGCA
AGCAGGCATCGCCATGGGTCACGACGAGATCCTCGCCGTCGGGCATGCGCGCCTTGAGCCTGGCGAACAG
TTCGGCTGGCGCGAGCCCCTGATGCTCTTCGTCCAGATCATCCTGATCGACAAGACCGGCTTCCATCCGA
GTACGTGCTCGCTCGATGCGATGTTTCGCTTGGTGGTCGAATGGGCAGGTAGCCGGATCAAGCGTATGCA
GCCGCCGCATTGCATCAGCCATGATGGATACTTTCTCGGCAGGAGCAAGGTGAGATGACAGGAGATCCTG
CCCCGGCACTTCGCCCAATAGCAGCCAGTCCCTTCCCGCTTCAGTGACAACGTCGAGCACAGCTGCGCAA
GGAACGCCCGTCGTGGCCAGCCACGATAGCCGCGCTGCCTCGTCCTGCAGTTCATTCAGGGCACCGGACA
GGTCGGTCTTGACAAAAAGAACCGGGCGCCCCTGCGCTGACAGCCGGAACACGGCGGCATCAGAGCAGCC
GATCGTCTGTTGTGCCCAGTCATAGCCGAATAGCCTCTCCACCCAAGCGGCCGGAGAACCTGCGTGCAAT
CCATCTTGTTCAATCATGGTAAGCTTGGGCTGCAGGTCGAAAGGCCCGGAGATGAGGAAGAGGAGAACAG
CGCGGCAGACGTGCGCTTTTGAAGCGTGCAGAATGCCGGGCCTCCGGAGGACCTTCGGGCGCCCGCCCCG
CCCCTGAGCCCGCCCCTGAGCCCGCCCCCGGACCCACCCCTTCCCAGCCTCTGAGCCCAGAAAGCGAAGG
AGCAAAGCTGCTATTGGCCGCTGCCCCAAAGGCCTACCCGCTTCCATTGCTCAGCGGTGCTGTCCATCTG
CACGAGACTAGTGAGACGTGCTACTTCCATTTGTCACGTCCTGCACGACGCGAGCTGCGGGGCGGGGGGG
AACTTCCTGACTAGGGGAGGAGTAGAAGGTGGCGCGAAGGGGCCACCAAAGAACGGAGCCGGTTGGCGCC
TACCGGTGGATGTGGAATGTGTGCGAGGCCAGAGGCCACTTGTGTAGCGCCAAGTGCCCAGCGGGGCTGC
TAAAGCGCATGCTCCAGACTGCCTTGGGAAAAGCGCCTCCCCTACCCGGTAGAATTTAATACGACTCACT
ATAGGGAGAGGATCAGTTATCTAGATTACTTGTACAGCTCGTCCATGCCGAGAGTGATCCCGGCGGCGGT
CACGAACTCCAGCAGGACCATGTGATCGCGCTTCTCGTTGGGGTCTTTGCTCAGGGCGGACTGGGTGCTC
AGGTAGTGGTTGTCGGGCAGCAGCACGGGGCCGTCGCCGATGGGGGTGTTCTGCTGGTAGTGGTCGGCGA
GCTGCACGCTGCCGTCCTCGATGTTGTGGCGGATCTTGAAGTTCACCTTGATGCCGTTCTTCTGCTTGTC
GGCCATGATATAGACGTTGTGGCTGTTGTAGTTGTACTCCAGCTTGTGCCCCAGGATGTTGCCGTCCTCC
TTGAAGTCGATGCCCTTCAGCTCGATGCGGTTCACCAGGGTGTCGCCCTCGAACTTCACCTCGGCGCGGG
TCTTGTAGTTGCCGTCGTCCTTGAAGAAGATGGTGCGCTCCTGGACGTAGCCTTCGGGCATGGCGGACTT
GAAGAAGTCGTGCTGCTTCATGTGGTCGGGGTAGCGGCTGAAGCACTGCACGCCGTAGGTCAGGGTGGTC
ACGAGGGTGGGCCAGGGCACGGGCAGCTTGCCGGTGGTGCAGATGAACTTCAGGGTCAGCTTGCCGTAGG
TGGCATCGCCCTCGCCCTCGCCGGACACGCTGAACTTGTGGCCGTTTACGTCGCCGTCCAGCTCGACCAG
GATGGGCACCACCCCGGTGAACAGCTCCTCGCCCTTGCTCACCATGGTTGTGGCCATATTATCATCGTGT
TTTTCAAAGGAAAACCACGTCCCCGTGGTTCGGGGGGCCTAGACGTTTTTTTAACCTCGACTAAACACAT
GTAAAGCATGTGTACCGAGGCCCCAGATCAGATCCCATACAATGGGGTACCTTCTGGGCATCCTTCAGCC
CCTTGTTGAATACGCTTGAGGAGAGCCATTTGACTCTTTCCACAACTATCCAACTCACAACGTGGCACTG
GGGTTGTGCCGCCTTTGCAGGTGTATCTTATACACGTGGCTTTTGGCCGCAGAGGCACCTGTCGCCAGGT
GGGGGGTTCCGCTGCCTGCAAAGGGTCGCTACAGACGTTGTTTGTCTTCAAGAAGCTTCCAGAGGAACTG
CTTCCTTCACGACATTCAACAGACCTTGCATTCCTTTGGCGAGAGGGGAAAGACCCCTAGGAATGCTCGT
CAAGAAGACAGGGCCAGGTTTCCGGGCCCTCACATTGCCAAAAGACGGCAATATGGTGGAAAATAACATA
TAGACAAACGCACACCGGCCTTATTCCAAGCGGCTTCGGCCAGTAACGTTAGGGGGGGGGGAGGGAGAGG
GGCGGATCCCGGGCCCGCGGTACCGTCGACTGCAGAATTGGCCGCTACAGGAACAGGTGGTGGCGGCCCT
CGGCGCGCTCGTACTGCTCCACGATGGTGTAGTCCTCGTTGTGGGAGGTGATGTCCAGCTTGGAGTCCAC
GTAGTAGTAGCCGGGCAGCTGCACGGGCTTCTTGGCCATGTAGATGGACTTGAACTCCACCAGGTAGTGG
CCGCCGTCCTTCAGCTTCAGGGCCTTGTGGATCTCGCCCTTCAGCACGCCGTCGCGGGGGTACAGGCGCT
CGGTGGAGGCCTCCCAGCCCATAGTCTTCTTCTGCATTACGGGGCCGTCGGAGGGGAAGTTCACGCCGAT
GAACTTCACCTTGTAGATGAAGGAGCCGTCCTGCAGGGAGGAGTCCTGGGTCACGGTCACCACGCCGCCG
TCCTCGAAGTTCATCACGCGCTCCCACTTGAAGCCCTCGGGGAAGGACAGCTTCTTGTAGTCGGGGATGT
CGGCGGGGTGCTTCACGTACACCTTGGAGCCGTACTGGAACTGGGGGGACAGGATGTCCCAGGCGAAGGG
CAGGGGGCCGCCCTTGGTCACCTTCAGCTTGGCGGTCTGGGTGCCCTCGTAGGGGCGGCCCTCGCCCTCG
CCCTCGATCTCGAACTCGTGGCCGTTCACGGAGCCCTCCATGCGCACCTTGAAGCGCATGAACTCCTTGA
TGACGTCCTCGGAGGAGGCCATGGTGGCGACCGGTGGATCTGAGTCCGGTAGCGCTAGGCCGCCGGTGTC
TTCTATGGAGGTCAAAACAGCGTGGATGGCGTCTCCAGGCGATCTGACGGTTCACTAAACGAGCTCTGCT
TATATAGACCTCCCACCGTACACGCCTACCGCCCATTTGCGTCAATGGGGCGGAGTTGTTACGACATTTT
GGAAAGTCCCGTTGATTTTGGTGCCAAAACAAACTCCCATTGACGTCAATGGGGTGGAGACTTGGAAATC
CCCGTGAGTCAAACCGCTATCCACGCCCATTGATGTACTGCCAAAACCGCATCACCATGGTAATAGCGAT
GACTAATACGTAGATGTACTGCCAAGTAGGAAAGTCCCATAAGGTCATGTACTGGGCATAATGCCAGGCG
GGCCATTTACCGTCATTGACGTCAATAGGGGGCGTACTTGGCATATGATACACTTGATGTACTGCCAAGT
GGGCAGTTTACCGTAAATACTCCACCCATTGACGTCAATGGAAAGTCCCTATTGGCGTTACTATGGGAAC
ATACGTCATTATTGACGTCAATGGGCGGGGGTCGTTGGGCGGTCAGCCAGGCGGGCCATTTACCGTAAGT
TATGTAACGCGGAACTCCACTAGTCCAAACTGGATCTCTGCTGTCCCTGTAATAAACCCGAAAATTTTGA
ATTTTTGTAATTTGTTTTTGTAATTCTTTAGTTTGTATGTCTGTTGCTATTATGTCTACTATTCTTTCCC
CTGCACTGTACCCCCCA
Features (pLannotate 1.2.2; 31 found; start..end, strand, type, name):
     66..166     -  CDS            Rev (fragment): human immunodeficiency virus 1 (HIV-1) Rev protein; rev; enhances nuclear export of unspliced and incompletely spliced viral mRNAs
    543..776     -  misc_feature   RRE: The Rev response element (RRE) of HIV-1 allows for Rev-dependent mRNA export from the nucleus to the cytoplasm.
    951..1289    -  CDS            HIV-1 gag (fragment): gag protein from human immunodeficiency virus 1; gag
   1273..1398    -  misc_feature   HIV-1 Ψ: packaging signal of human immunodeficiency virus type 1
   1445..1702    -  LTR            5' LTR (truncated): truncated 5' long terminal repeat (LTR) from HIV-1
   1750..2079    -  CDS            nef (fragment): NEF_HV1BR - Experimental evidence at protein level: Swiss-Prot protein existence level 1. Extracellular Nef protein targets CD4(+) T-lymphocytes for apoptosis by interacting with CXCR4 surface receptors (PubMed:14990729). From Human immunodeficiency virus type 1 group M subtype B (isolate BRU/LAI) (HIV-1).
   2246..2329    -  polyA_signal   SV40 poly(A) signal (fragment): SV40 polyadenylation signal
   2363..2379    -  protein_bind   lac operator: The lac repressor binds to the lac operator to inhibit transcription in E. coli. This inhibition can be relieved by adding lactose or isopropyl-β-D-thiogalactopyranoside (IPTG). lac repressor encoded by lacI
   2387..2417    -  promoter       lac promoter: promoter for the E. coli lac operon
   2432..2453    -  protein_bind   CAP binding site: CAP binding activates transcription in the presence of cAMP. E. coli catabolite activator protein
   2466..2503    -  CDS            lacI (fragment): lac repressor; lacI; The lac repressor binds to the lac operator to inhibit transcription in E. coli. This inhibition can be relieved by adding lactose or isopropyl-β-D-thiogalactopyranoside (IPTG).
   2528..2621    -  rep_origin     SV40 ori (fragment): SV40 origin of replication
   2627..2681    -  CDS            lacI (fragment): lac repressor; lacI; The lac repressor binds to the lac operator to inhibit transcription in E. coli. This inhibition can be relieved by adding lactose or isopropyl-β-D-thiogalactopyranoside (IPTG).
   2864..3452    -  rep_origin     ori: high-copy-number ColE1/pMB1/pBR322/pUC origin of replication
   3623..4483    -  CDS            AmpR: β-lactamase; bla; confers resistance to ampicillin, carbenicillin, and related antibiotics
   4484..4588    -  promoter       AmpR promoter: bla
   4793..5026    -  LTR            3' LTR (ΔU3): self-inactivating 3' long terminal repeat (LTR) from HIV-1
   5028..5093    -  CDS            nef (fragment): NEF_HV1Z2 - Experimental evidence at protein level: Swiss-Prot protein existence level 1. Extracellular Nef protein targets CD4(+) T-lymphocytes for apoptosis by interacting with CXCR4 surface receptors. From Human immunodeficiency virus type 1 group M subtype D (isolate Z2/CDC-Z34) (HIV-1).
   5101..5689    -  misc_feature   WPRE: woodchuck hepatitis virus posttranscriptional regulatory element
   5713..5796    -  CDS            large T antigen (fragment): large T antigen from SV40 (simian virus 40)
   5806..6597    -  CDS            neo: KKA2_KLEPN - Also known as kan, nptII. Experimental evidence at protein level: Swiss-Prot protein existence level 1. Resistance to kanamycin, neomycin, paromomycin, ribostamycin, butirosin and gentamicin B. From Klebsiella pneumoniae.
   6618..7117    -  promoter       PGK promoter: mouse phosphoglycerate kinase 1 promoter
   7127..7145    +  promoter       T7 promoter: promoter for bacteriophage T7 RNA polymerase
   7166..7885    -  CDS            EGFP: the original enhanced GFP (Yang et al., 1996) mammalian codon-optimized
   7886..8472    -  misc_feature   IRES2: internal ribosome entry site (IRES) of the encephalomyocarditis virus (EMCV)
   8474..8509    -  misc_feature   MCS (fragment): multiple cloning site
   8515..9192    -  CDS            DsRed-Express: rapidly maturing tetrameric variant of DsRed fluorescent protein (Bevis and Glick, 2002) mammalian codon-optimized
   9207..9228    -  misc_feature   MCS (fragment): multiple cloning site
   9302..9505    -  promoter       CMV promoter: human cytomegalovirus (CMV) immediate early promoter
   9506..9809    -  enhancer       CMV enhancer: human cytomegalovirus immediate early enhancer
   9861..21      -  misc_feature   cPPT/CTS (across the origin): central polypurine tract and central termination sequence of HIV-1
