>Addgene plasmid #92194 | pLenti-DsRed_IRES_EGFP Sequencing Result | analyzer sequence | sequence record 181573
TTGGAAGGGCTAATTCACTCCCAAAGAAGACAAGATATCCTTGATCTGTGGATCTACCACACACAAGGCT
ACTTCCCTGATTAGCAGAACTACACACCAGGGCCAGGGGTCAGATATCCACTGACCTTTGGATGGTGCTA
CAAGCTAGTACCAGTTGAGCCAGATAAGGTAGAAGAGGCCAATAAAGGAGAGAACACCAGCTTGTTACAC
CCTGTGAGCCTGCATGGGATGGATGACCCGGAGAGAGAAGTGTTAGAGTGGAGGTTTGACAGCCGCCTAG
CATTTCATCACGTGGCCCGAGAGCTGCATCCGGAGTACTTCAAGAACTGCTGATATCGAGCTTGCTACAA
GGGACTTTCCGCTGGGGACTTTCCAGGGAGGCGTGGCCTGGGCGGGACTGGGGAGTGGCGAGCCCTCAGA
TCCTGCATATAAGCAGCTGCTTTTTGCCTGTACTGGGTCTCTCTGGTTAGACCAGATCTGAGCCTGGGAG
CTCTCTGGCTAACTAGGGAACCCACTGCTTAAGCCTCAATAAAGCTTGCCTTGAGTGCTTCAAGTAGTGT
GTGCCCGTCTGTTGTGTGACTCTGGTAACTAGAGATCCCTCAGACCCTTTTAGTCAGTGTGGAAAATCTC
TAGCAGTGGCGCCCGAACAGGGACTTGAAAGCGAAAGGGAAACCAGAGGAGCTCTCTCGACGCAGGACTC
GGCTTGCTGAAGCGCGCACGGCAAGAGGCGAGGGGCGGCGACTGGTGAGTACGCCAAAAATTTTGACTAG
CGGAGGCTAGAAGGAGAGAGATGGGTGCGAGAGCGTCAGTATTAAGCGGGGGAGAATTAGATCGCGATGG
GAAAAAATTCGGTTAAGGCCAGGGGGAAAGAAAAAATATAAATTAAAACATATAGTATGGGCAAGCAGGG
AGCTAGAACGATTCGCAGTTAATCCTGGCCTGTTAGAAACATCAGAAGGCTGTAGACAAATACTGGGACA
GCTACAACCATCCCTTCAGACAGGATCAGAAGAACTTAGATCATTATATAATACAGTAGCAACCCTCTAT
TGTGTGCATCAAAGGATAGAGATAAAAGACACCAAGGAAGCTTTAGACAAGATAGAGGAAGAGCAAAACA
AAAGTAAGACCACCGCACAGCAAGCGGCCGGCCGCTGATCTTCAGACCTGGAGGAGGAGATATGAGGGAC
AATTGGAGAAGTGAATTATATAAATATAAAGTAGTAAAAATTGAACCATTAGGAGTAGCACCCACCAAGG
CAAAGAGAAGAGTGGTGCAGAGAGAAAAAAGAGCAGTGGGAATAGGAGCTTTGTTCCTTGGGTTCTTGGG
AGCAGCAGGAAGCACTATGGGCGCAGCGTCAATGACGCTGACGGTACAGGCCAGACAATTATTGTCTGGT
ATAGTGCAGCAGCAGAACAATTTGCTGAGGGCTATTGAGGCGCAACAGCATCTGTTGCAACTCACAGTCT
GGGGCATCAAGCAGCTCCAGGCAAGAATCCTGGCTGTGGAAAGATACCTAAAGGATCAACAGCTCCTGGG
GATTTGGGGTTGCTCTGGAAAACTCATTTGCACCACTGCTGTGCCTTGGAATGCTAGTTGGAGTAATAAA
TCTCTGGAACAGATTTGGAATCACACGACCTGGATGGAGTGGGACAGAGAAATTAACAATTACACAAGCT
TAATACACTCCTTAATTGAAGAATCGCAAAACCAGCAAGAAAAGAATGAACAAGAATTATTGGAATTAGA
TAAATGGGCAAGTTTGTGGAATTGGTTTAACATAACAAATTGGCTGTGGTATATAAAATTATTCATAATG
ATAGTAGGAGGCTTGGTAGGTTTAAGAATAGTTTTTGCTGTACTTTCTATAGTGAATAGAGTTAGGCAGG
GATATTCACCATTATCGTTTCAGACCCACCTCCCAACCCCGAGGGGACCCGACAGGCCCGAAGGAATAGA
AGAAGAAGGTGGAGAGAGAGACAGAGACAGATCCATTCGATTAGTGAACGGATCTCGACGGTATCGCCGA
ATTCACAAATGGCAGTATTCATCCACAATTTTAAAAGAAAAGGGGGGATTGGGGGGTACAGTGCAGGGGA
AAGAATAGTAGACATAATAGCAACAGACATACAAACTAAAGAATTACAAAAACAAATTACAAAAATTCAA
AATTTTCGGGTTTATTACAGGGACAGCAGAGATCCAGTTTGGACTAGTGGAGTTCCGCGTTACATAACTT
ACGGTAAATGGCCCGCCTGGCTGACCGCCCAACGACCCCCGCCCATTGACGTCAATAATGACGTATGTTC
CCATAGTAACGCCAATAGGGACTTTCCATTGACGTCAATGGGTGGAGTATTTACGGTAAACTGCCCACTT
GGCAGTACATCAAGTGTATCATATGCCAAGTACGCCCCCTATTGACGTCAATGACGGTAAATGGCCCGCC
TGGCATTATGCCCAGTACATGACCTTATGGGACTTTCCTACTTGGCAGTACATCTACGTATTAGTCATCG
CTATTACCATGGTGATGCGGTTTTGGCAGTACATCAATGGGCGTGGATAGCGGTTTGACTCACGGGGATT
TCCAAGTCTCCACCCCATTGACGTCAATGGGAGTTTGTTTTGGCACCAAAATCAACGGGACTTTCCAAAA
TGTCGTAACAACTCCGCCCCATTGACGCAAATGGGCGGTAGGCGTGTACGGTGGGAGGTCTATATAAGCA
GAGCTCGTTTAGTGAACCGTCAGATCGCCTGGAGACGCCATCCACGCTGTTTTGACCTCCATAGAAGACA
CCGGCGGCCTAGCGCTACCGGACTCAGATCCACCGGTCGCCACCATGGCCTCCTCCGAGGACGTCATCAA
GGAGTTCATGCGCTTCAAGGTGCGCATGGAGGGCTCCGTGAACGGCCACGAGTTCGAGATCGAGGGCGAG
GGCGAGGGCCGCCCCTACGAGGGCACCCAGACCGCCAAGCTGAAGGTGACCAAGGGCGGCCCCCTGCCCT
TCGCCTGGGACATCCTGTCCCCCCAGTTCCAGTACGGCTCCAAGGTGTACGTGAAGCACCCCGCCGACAT
CCCCGACTACAAGAAGCTGTCCTTCCCCGAGGGCTTCAAGTGGGAGCGCGTGATGAACTTCGAGGACGGC
GGCGTGGTGACCGTGACCCAGGACTCCTCCCTGCAGGACGGCTCCTTCATCTACAAGGTGAAGTTCATCG
GCGTGAACTTCCCCTCCGACGGCCCCGTAATGCAGAAGAAGACTATGGGCTGGGAGGCCTCCACCGAGCG
CCTGTACCCCCGCGACGGCGTGCTGAAGGGCGAGATCCACAAGGCCCTGAAGCTGAAGGACGGCGGCCAC
TACCTGGTGGAGTTCAAGTCCATCTACATGGCCAAGAAGCCCGTGCAGCTGCCCGGCTACTACTACGTGG
ACTCCAAGCTGGACATCACCTCCCACAACGAGGACTACACCATCGTGGAGCAGTACGAGCGCGCCGAGGG
CCGCCACCACCTGTTCCTGTAGCGGCCAATTCTGCAGTCGACGGTACCGCGGGCCCGGGATCCGCCCCTC
TCCCTCCCCCCCCCCTAACGTTACTGGCCGAAGCCGCTTGGAATAAGGCCGGTGTGCGTTTGTCTATATG
TTATTTTCCACCATATTGCCGTCTTTTGGCAATGTGAGGGCCCGGAAACCTGGCCCTGTCTTCTTGACGA
GCATTCCTAGGGGTCTTTCCCCTCTCGCCAAAGGAATGCAAGGTCTGTTGAATGTCGTGAAGGAAGCAGT
TCCTCTGGAAGCTTCTTGAAGACAAACAACGTCTGTAGCGACCCTTTGCAGGCAGCGGAACCCCCCACCT
GGCGACAGGTGCCTCTGCGGCCAAAAGCCACGTGTATAAGATACACCTGCAAAGGCGGCACAACCCCAGT
GCCACGTTGTGAGTTGGATAGTTGTGGAAAGAGTCAAATGGCTCTCCTCAAGCGTATTCAACAAGGGGCT
GAAGGATGCCCAGAAGGTACCCCATTGTATGGGATCTGATCTGGGGCCTCGGTACACATGCTTTACATGT
GTTTAGTCGAGGTTAAAAAAACGTCTAGGCCCCCCGAACCACGGGGACGTGGTTTTCCTTTGAAAAACAC
GATGATAATATGGCCACAACCATGGTGAGCAAGGGCGAGGAGCTGTTCACCGGGGTGGTGCCCATCCTGG
TCGAGCTGGACGGCGACGTAAACGGCCACAAGTTCAGCGTGTCCGGCGAGGGCGAGGGCGATGCCACCTA
CGGCAAGCTGACCCTGAAGTTCATCTGCACCACCGGCAAGCTGCCCGTGCCCTGGCCCACCCTCGTGACC
ACCCTGACCTACGGCGTGCAGTGCTTCAGCCGCTACCCCGACCACATGAAGCAGCACGACTTCTTCAAGT
CCGCCATGCCCGAAGGCTACGTCCAGGAGCGCACCATCTTCTTCAAGGACGACGGCAACTACAAGACCCG
CGCCGAGGTGAAGTTCGAGGGCGACACCCTGGTGAACCGCATCGAGCTGAAGGGCATCGACTTCAAGGAG
GACGGCAACATCCTGGGGCACAAGCTGGAGTACAACTACAACAGCCACAACGTCTATATCATGGCCGACA
AGCAGAAGAACGGCATCAAGGTGAACTTCAAGATCCGCCACAACATCGAGGACGGCAGCGTGCAGCTCGC
CGACCACTACCAGCAGAACACCCCCATCGGCGACGGCCCCGTGCTGCTGCCCGACAACCACTACCTGAGC
ACCCAGTCCGCCCTGAGCAAAGACCCCAACGAGAAGCGCGATCACATGGTCCTGCTGGAGTTCGTGACCG
CCGCCGGGATCACTCTCGGCATGGACGAGCTGTACAAGTAATCTAGATAACTGATCCTCTCCCTATAGTG
AGTCGTATTAAATTCTACCGGGTAGGGGAGGCGCTTTTCCCAAGGCAGTCTGGAGCATGCGCTTTAGCAG
CCCCGCTGGGCACTTGGCGCTACACAAGTGGCCTCTGGCCTCGCACACATTCCACATCCACCGGTAGGCG
CCAACCGGCTCCGTTCTTTGGTGGCCCCTTCGCGCCACCTTCTACTCCTCCCCTAGTCAGGAAGTTCCCC
CCCGCCCCGCAGCTCGCGTCGTGCAGGACGTGACAAATGGAAGTAGCACGTCTCACTAGTCTCGTGCAGA
TGGACAGCACCGCTGAGCAATGGAAGCGGGTAGGCCTTTGGGGCAGCGGCCAATAGCAGCTTTGCTCCTT
CGCTTTCTGGGCTCAGAGGCTGGGAAGGGGTGGGTCCGGGGGCGGGCTCAGGGGCGGGCGGGCGGGGCGG
GCGCCCGAAGGTCCTCCGGAGGCCCGGCATTCTGCACGCTTCAAAAGCGCACGTCTGCCGCGCTGTTCTC
CTCTTCCTCATCTCCGGGCCTTTCGACCTGCAGCCCAAGCTTACCATGATTGAACAAGATGGATTGCACG
CAGGTTCTCCGGCCGCTTGGGTGGAGAGGCTATTCGGCTATGACTGGGCACAACAGACGATCGGCTGCTC
TGATGCCGCCGTGTTCCGGCTGTCAGCGCAGGGGCGCCCGGTTCTTTTTGTCAAGACCGACCTGTCCGGT
GCCCTGAATGAACTGCAGGACGAGGCAGCGCGGCTATCGTGGCTGGCCACGACGGGCGTTCCTTGCGCAG
CTGTGCTCGACGTTGTCACTGAAGCGGGAAGGGACTGGCTGCTATTGGGCGAAGTGCCGGGGCAGGATCT
CCTGTCATCTCACCTTGCTCCTGCCGAGAAAGTATCCATCATGGCTGATGCAATGCGGCGGCTGCATACG
CTTGATCCGGCTACCTGCCCATTCGACCACCAAGCGAAACATCGCATCGAGCGAGCACGTACTCGGATGG
AAGCCGGTCTTGTCGATCAGGATGATCTGGACGAAGAGCATCAGGGGCTCGCGCCAGCCGAACTGTTCGC
CAGGCTCAAGGCGCGCATGCCCGACGGCGAGGATCTCGTCGTGACCCATGGCGATGCCTGCTTGCCGAAT
ATCATGGTGGAAAATGGCCGCTTTTCTGGATTCATCGACTGTGGCCGGCTGGGTGTGGCGGACCGCTATC
AGGACATAGCGTTGGCTACCCGTGATATTGCTGAAGAGCTTGGCGGCGAATGGGCTGACCGCTTCCTCGT
GCTTTACGGTATCGCCGCTCCCGATTCGCAGCGCATCGCCTTCTATCGCCTTCTTGACGAGTTCTTCTGA
CCTGAGGATCATAATCAGCCATACCACATTTGTAGAGGTTTTACTTGCTTTAAAAAACCTCCCACACCTC
CCCCTGAACCTGAAACATAAAATGAATGCAATTGATAGATCCTAATCAACCTCTGGATTACAAAATTTGT
GAAAGATTGACTGGTATTCTTAACTATGTTGCTCCTTTTACGCTATGTGGATACGCTGCTTTAATGCCTT
TGTATCATGCTATTGCTTCCCGTATGGCTTTCATTTTCTCCTCCTTGTATAAATCCTGGTTGCTGTCTCT
TTATGAGGAGTTGTGGCCCGTTGTCAGGCAACGTGGCGTGGTGTGCACTGTGTTTGCTGACGCAACCCCC
ACTGGTTGGGGCATTGCCACCACCTGTCAGCTCCTTTCCGGGACTTTCGCTTTCCCCCTCCCTATTGCCA
CGGCGGAACTCATCGCCGCCTGCCTTGCCCGCTGCTGGACAGGGGCTCGGCTGTTGGGCACTGACAATTC
CGTGGTGTTGTCGGGGAAATCATCGTCCTTTCCTTGGCTGCTCGCCTGTGTTGCCACCTGGATTCTGCGC
GGGACGTCCTTCTGCTACGTCCCTTCGGCCCTCAATCCAGCGGACCTTCCTTCCCGCGGCCTGCTGCCGG
CTCTGCGGCCTCTTCCGCGTCTTCGCCTTCGCCCTCAGACGAGTCGGATCTCCCTTTGGGCCGCCTCCCC
GCCTGAGATCCTTTAAGACCAATGACTTACAAGGCAGCTGTAGATCTTAGCCACTTTTTAAAAGAAAAGG
GGGGACTGGAAGGGCTAATTCACTCCCAACGAAGACAAGATCTGCTTTTTGCTTGTACTGGGTCTCTCTG
GTTAGACCAGATCTGAGCCTGGGAGCTCTCTGGCTAACTAGGGAACCCACTGCTTAAGCCTCAATAAAGC
TTGCCTTGAGTGCTTCAAGTAGTGTGTGCCCGTCTGTTGTGTGACTCTGGTAACTAGAGATCCCTCAGAC
CCTTTTAGTCAGTGTGGAAAATCTCTAGCAGTAGTAGTTCATGTCATCTTATTATTCAGTATTTATAACT
TGCAAAGAAATGAATATCAGAGAGTGAGAGGCCCGGGTTAATTAAGGAAAGGGCTAGATCATTCTTGAAG
ACGAAAGGGCCTCGTGATACGCCTATTTTTATAGGTTAATGTCATGATAATAATGGTTTCTTAGACGTCA
GGTGGCACTTTTCGGGGAAATGTGCGCGGAACCCCTATTTGTTTATTTTTCTAAATACATTCAAATATGT
ATCCGCTCATGAGACAATAACCCTGATAAATGCTTCAATAATATTGAAAAAGGAAGAGTATGAGTATTCA
ACATTTCCGTGTCGCCCTTATTCCCTTTTTTGCGGCATTTTGCCTTCCTGTTTTTGCTCACCCAGAAACG
CTGGTGAAAGTAAAAGATGCTGAAGATCAGTTGGGTGCACGAGTGGGTTACATCGAACTGGATCTCAACA
GCGGTAAGATCCTTGAGAGTTTTCGCCCCGAAGAACGTTTTCCAATGATGAGCACTTTTAAAGTTCTGCT
ATGTGGCGCGGTATTATCCCGTGTTGACGCCGGGCAAGAGCAACTCGGTCGCCGCATACACTATTCTCAG
AATGACTTGGTTGAGTACTCACCAGTCACAGAAAAGCATCTTACGGATGGCATGACAGTAAGAGAATTAT
GCAGTGCTGCCATAACCATGAGTGATAACACTGCGGCCAACTTACTTCTGACAACGATCGGAGGACCGAA
GGAGCTAACCGCTTTTTTGCACAACATGGGGGATCATGTAACTCGCCTTGATCGTTGGGAACCGGAGCTG
AATGAAGCCATACCAAACGACGAGCGTGACACCACGATGCCTGTAGCAATGGCAACAACGTTGCGCAAAC
TATTAACTGGCGAACTACTTACTCTAGCTTCCCGGCAACAATTAATAGACTGGATGGAGGCGGATAAAGT
TGCAGGACCACTTCTGCGCTCGGCCCTTCCGGCTGGCTGGTTTATTGCTGATAAATCTGGAGCCGGTGAG
CGTGGGTCTCGCGGTATCATTGCAGCACTGGGGCCAGATGGTAAGCCCTCCCGTATCGTAGTTATCTACA
CGACGGGGAGTCAGGCAACTATGGATGAACGAAATAGACAGATCGCTGAGATAGGTGCCTCACTGATTAA
GCATTGGTAACTGTCAGACCAAGTTTACTCATATATACTTTAGATTGATTTAAAACTTCATTTTTAATTT
AAAAGGATCTAGGTGAAGATCCTTTTTGATAATCTCATGACCAAAATCCCTTAACGTGAGTTTTCGTTCC
ACTGAGCGTCAGACCCCGTAGAAAAGATCAAAGGATCTTCTTGAGATCCTTTTTTTCTGCGCGTAATCTG
CTGCTTGCAAACAAAAAAACCACCGCTACCAGCGGTGGTTTGTTTGCCGGATCAAGAGCTACCAACTCTT
TTTCCGAAGGTAACTGGCTTCAGCAGAGCGCAGATACCAAATACTGTTCTTCTAGTGTAGCCGTAGTTAG
GCCACCACTTCAAGAACTCTGTAGCACCGCCTACATACCTCGCTCTGCTAATCCTGTTACCAGTGGCTGC
TGCCAGTGGCGATAAGTCGTGTCTTACCGGGTTGGACTCAAGACGATAGTTACCGGATAAGGCGCAGCGG
TCGGGCTGAACGGGGGGTTCGTGCACACAGCCCAGCTTGGAGCGAACGACCTACACCGAACTGAGATACC
TACAGCGTGAGCTATGAGAAAGCGCCACGCTTCCCGAAGGGAGAAAGGCGGACAGGTATCCGGTAAGCGG
CAGGGTCGGAACAGGAGAGCGCACGAGGGAGCTTCCAGGGGGAAACGCCTGGTATCTTTATAGTCCTGTC
GGGTTTCGCCACCTCTGACTTGAGCGTCGATTTTTGTGATGCTCGTCAGGGGGGCGGAGCCTATGGAAAA
ACGCCAGCAACGCGGCCTTTTTACGGTTCCTGGCCTTTTGCTGGCCTTTTGCTCACATGTTCTTTCCTGC
GTTATCCCCTGATTCTGTGGATAACCGTATTACCGCCTTTGAGTGAGCTGATACCGCTCGCCGCAGCCGA
ACGACCGAGCGCAGCGAGTCAGTGAGCGAGGAAGCGGAAGAGCGCCCAATACGCAAACCGCCTCTCCCCG
CGCGTTGGCCGATTCATTAATGCAGCAAGCTCATGGCTGACTAATTTTTTTTATTTATGCAGAGGCCGAG
GCCGCCTCGGCCTCTGAGCTATTCCAGAAGTAGTGAGGAGGCTTTTTTGGAGGCCTAGGCTTTTGCAAAA
AGCTCCCCGTGGCACGACAGGTTTCCCGACTGGAAAGCGGGCAGTGAGCGCAACGCAATTAATGTGAGTT
AGCTCACTCATTAGGCACCCCAGGCTTTACACTTTATGCTTCCGGCTCGTATGTTGTGTGGAATTGTGAG
CGGATAACAATTTCACACAGGAAACAGCTATGACATGATTACGAATTTCACAAATAAAGCATTTTTTTCA
CTGCATTCTAGTTGTGGTTTGTCCAAACTCATCAATGTATCTTATCATGTCTGGATCAACTGGATAACTC
AAGCTAACCAAAATCATCCCAAACTTCCCACCCCATACCCTATTACCACTGCCAATTACCTGTGGTTTCA
TTTACTCTAAACCTGTGATTCCTCTGAATTATTTTCATTTTAAAGAAATTGTATTTGTTAAATATGTACT
ACAAACTTAGTAG
Features (pLannotate 1.2.2; 31 found; start..end, strand, type, name):
      1..330     +  CDS            nef (fragment): NEF_HV1BR - Experimental evidence at protein level: Swiss-Prot protein existence level 1. Extracellular Nef protein targets CD4(+) T-lymphocytes for apoptosis by interacting with CXCR4 surface receptors (PubMed:14990729). From Human immunodeficiency virus type 1 group M subtype B (isolate BRU/LAI) (HIV-1).
    378..635     +  LTR            5' LTR (truncated): truncated 5' long terminal repeat (LTR) from HIV-1
    682..807     +  misc_feature   HIV-1 Ψ: packaging signal of human immunodeficiency virus type 1
    791..1129    +  CDS            HIV-1 gag (fragment): gag protein from human immunodeficiency virus 1; gag
   1304..1537    +  misc_feature   RRE: The Rev response element (RRE) of HIV-1 allows for Rev-dependent mRNA export from the nucleus to the cytoplasm.
   1914..2014    +  CDS            Rev (fragment): human immunodeficiency virus 1 (HIV-1) Rev protein; rev; enhances nuclear export of unspliced and incompletely spliced viral mRNAs
   2059..2176    +  misc_feature   cPPT/CTS: central polypurine tract and central termination sequence of HIV-1
   2228..2531    +  enhancer       CMV enhancer: human cytomegalovirus immediate early enhancer
   2532..2735    +  promoter       CMV promoter: human cytomegalovirus (CMV) immediate early promoter
   2809..2830    +  misc_feature   MCS (fragment): multiple cloning site
   2845..3522    +  CDS            DsRed-Express: rapidly maturing tetrameric variant of DsRed fluorescent protein (Bevis and Glick, 2002) mammalian codon-optimized
   3528..3563    +  misc_feature   MCS (fragment): multiple cloning site
   3565..4151    +  misc_feature   IRES2: internal ribosome entry site (IRES) of the encephalomyocarditis virus (EMCV)
   4152..4871    +  CDS            EGFP: the original enhanced GFP (Yang et al., 1996) mammalian codon-optimized
   4892..4910    -  promoter       T7 promoter: promoter for bacteriophage T7 RNA polymerase
   4920..5415    +  promoter       PGK promoter: mouse phosphoglycerate kinase 1 promoter
   5436..6227    +  CDS            neo: KKA2_KLEPN - Also known as kan, nptII. Experimental evidence at protein level: Swiss-Prot protein existence level 1. Resistance to kanamycin, neomycin, paromomycin, ribostamycin, butirosin and gentamicin B. From Klebsiella pneumoniae.
   6237..6320    +  CDS            large T antigen (fragment): large T antigen from SV40 (simian virus 40)
   6344..6932    +  misc_feature   WPRE: woodchuck hepatitis virus posttranscriptional regulatory element
   6940..7005    +  CDS            nef (fragment): NEF_HV1Z2 - Experimental evidence at protein level: Swiss-Prot protein existence level 1. Extracellular Nef protein targets CD4(+) T-lymphocytes for apoptosis by interacting with CXCR4 surface receptors. From Human immunodeficiency virus type 1 group M subtype D (isolate Z2/CDC-Z34) (HIV-1).
   7007..7240    +  LTR            3' LTR (ΔU3): self-inactivating 3' long terminal repeat (LTR) from HIV-1
   7445..7549    +  promoter       AmpR promoter: bla
   7550..8410    +  CDS            AmpR: β-lactamase; bla; confers resistance to ampicillin, carbenicillin, and related antibiotics
   8581..9169    +  rep_origin     ori: high-copy-number ColE1/pMB1/pBR322/pUC origin of replication
   9352..9406    +  CDS            lacI (fragment): lac repressor; lacI; The lac repressor binds to the lac operator to inhibit transcription in E. coli. This inhibition can be relieved by adding lactose or isopropyl-β-D-thiogalactopyranoside (IPTG).
   9412..9505    +  rep_origin     SV40 ori (fragment): SV40 origin of replication
   9530..9567    +  CDS            lacI (fragment): lac repressor; lacI; The lac repressor binds to the lac operator to inhibit transcription in E. coli. This inhibition can be relieved by adding lactose or isopropyl-β-D-thiogalactopyranoside (IPTG).
   9580..9601    +  protein_bind   CAP binding site: CAP binding activates transcription in the presence of cAMP. E. coli catabolite activator protein
   9616..9646    +  promoter       lac promoter: promoter for the E. coli lac operon
   9654..9670    +  protein_bind   lac operator: The lac repressor binds to the lac operator to inhibit transcription in E. coli. This inhibition can be relieved by adding lactose or isopropyl-β-D-thiogalactopyranoside (IPTG). lac repressor encoded by lacI
   9704..9787    +  polyA_signal   SV40 poly(A) signal (fragment): SV40 polyadenylation signal
