[The description below was written by a language model from this plasmid's Addgene catalogue record and pLannotate feature annotations shown in this document.]
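Description:
pLenti-DsRed_IRES_EGFP is an HIV-1-based lentiviral mammalian expression plasmid of about 9.9 kb, derived from the pLenti-GPS-GAW-IRES backbone. It is propagated in E. coli through a high-copy ColE1/pUC-type origin and selected with ampicillin (AmpR, β-lactamase). The viral portion carries a truncated 5' LTR, the Ψ packaging signal with an adjoining gag fragment, the Rev response element for Rev-dependent nuclear export of the genomic RNA, and a cPPT/CTS. Downstream of the payload lie a WPRE, which enhances transcript expression, and a ΔU3 self-inactivating 3' LTR. Short fragments annotated as nef, Rev, lacI, SV40 ori, SV40 poly(A) and large T antigen appear to be backbone remnants rather than functional parts. Two sequence records are supplied, differing by a few nucleotides and given in opposite orientations with different start points, but they show the same 31 features in the same arrangement.

The payload is a bicistronic reporter driven by the CMV enhancer/promoter. DsRed-Express is translated cap-dependently from the first cistron, and an EMCV IRES2 element directs internal initiation of EGFP from the same transcript, so the two fluorophores are co-expressed from a single mRNA. A separate mouse PGK promoter drives the neo gene, allowing transduced cells to be selected with G418.

According to the record, the vector is used to generate a stable bicistronic cell line that serves as the EGFP control in a screen. In this type of design, the ratio of the second reporter to the first can indicate changes in protein level independently of transcription. Here EGFP is unfused, which provides a baseline. The record does not name the companion test constructs.
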