Addgene plasmid #92194: pLenti-DsRed_IRES_EGFP
Purpose: Lentiviral overexpression vector to make stable bicistronic cell line for control (EGFP) screen
Depositing lab: Huda Zoghbi. Depositing organization: Baylor College of Medicine. Publication: TRIM28 regulates the nuclear accumulation and toxicity of both alpha-synuclein and tau. Rousseaux MW, de Haro M, Lasagna-Reeves CA, De Maio A, Park J, Jafar-Nejad P, Al-Ramahi I, Sharma A, See L, Lu N, Vilanova-Velez L, Klisch TJ, Westbrook TF, Troncoso JC, Botas J, Zoghbi HY. Elife. 2016 Oct 25;5. pii: e19809. doi: 10.7554/eLife.19809. PubMed 27779468.
Backbone
  Vector backbone: pLenti-GPS-GAW-IRES
  Backbone size w/o insert (bp): 8000
  Total vector size (bp): 9942
  Vector type: Mammalian Expression, Lentiviral
  Selectable markers: Neomycin (select with G418)
Growth in bacteria
  Bacterial resistance: Ampicillin, 100 μg/mL
  Growth temperature: 37°C
  Growth strain: NEB Stable
  Copy number: Unknown
Gene/Insert
  Gene/Insert name: DsRed-IRES-EGFP
  Species: Synthetic
  Insert size (bp): 2000
Resource information
  A portion of this plasmid was derived from a plasmid made by: Modified from the pLenti-GPS-GAW-IRES vector obtained by Thomas F. Westbrook lab (Baylor College of Medicine)
Terms and licenses: Academic/Nonprofit Terms; Industry Terms: Not Available to Industry
How to cite: pLenti-DsRed_IRES_EGFP was a gift from Huda Zoghbi (Addgene plasmid # 92194 ; http://n2t.net/addgene:92194 ; RRID:Addgene_92194)
